Addgene plasmid #13087: mTLR4 flag
Depositing lab: Ruslan Medzhitov. Depositing organization: Yale University.
Backbone
  Vector backbone: pFlag-CMV-1
  Backbone manufacturer: Sigma
  Backbone size w/o insert (bp): 4700
  Vector type: Mammalian Expression
Growth in bacteria
  Bacterial resistance: Ampicillin, 100 μg/mL
  Growth temperature: 37°C
  Growth strain: DH5alpha
  Copy number: High Copy
Gene/Insert
  Gene/Insert name: TLR4 (alt name: toll-like receptor 4)
  Species: M. musculus (mouse)
  Insert size (bp): 2500
  Mutation: Amino acids 1-19 have been replaced with mammalian signal sequence (SALLILALVGAAVA) followed by Flag tag
  GenBank ID: NM_021297
  Entrez Gene: Tlr4 (a.k.a. Lps, Ly87, Ran/M1, Rasl2-8)
  Tag / fusion protein: Flag (N terminal on backbone)
  Cloning method: Restriction Enzyme; 5′ cloning site SalI (not destroyed); 3′ cloning site NotI (not destroyed)
  Sequencing primers: 5′ CMV30; 3′ CMV24
Terms and licenses: Academic/Nonprofit Terms; Industry Terms: Not Available to Industry
Depositor comments: Please note: This plasmid may exist as a multimer. This is not expected to impact the end function of the plasmid. Please refer to the Addgene Blog post on multimers for more information: https://blog.addgene.org/plasmids-101-dimers-and-multimers
How to cite: mTLR4 flag was a gift from Ruslan Medzhitov (Addgene plasmid # 13087 ; http://n2t.net/addgene:13087 ; RRID:Addgene_13087)
