[The description below was written by a language model from this plasmid's Addgene catalogue record and pLannotate feature annotations shown in this document.]
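Description:
mTLR4 flag is a mammalian expression plasmid built on the pFlag-CMV-1 backbone that drives expression of mouse Toll-like receptor 4 (Tlr4) carrying an N-terminal Flag epitope. It is maintained in E. coli as a high-copy plasmid through a ColE1/pUC-type origin and selected with ampicillin via the β-lactamase gene. An f1 origin is also present, along with leftover lac promoter/operator, lacZα and lacI fragments and a T7 promoter from the backbone. No mammalian selection marker is annotated. An SV40 enhancer/early promoter element sits downstream of the expression cassette, but no coding sequence is annotated after it. The sequenced record is about 7.2 kb, consistent with the stated 4.7 kb backbone plus a roughly 2.5 kb insert. The depositor notes that the plasmid may occur as a multimer, which is not expected to affect function.

The expression cassette consists of the human cytomegalovirus immediate-early enhancer and promoter, a preprotrypsin leader, the Tlr4 coding region cloned between SalI and NotI, and the human growth hormone polyadenylation signal. According to the record, the first 19 amino acids of TLR4, which include its native signal peptide, were replaced by the vector's mammalian signal sequence followed by the Flag tag. The heterologous leader should therefore direct the protein into the secretory pathway, and its cleavage should leave Flag at the mature N-terminus, on the extracellular side of the receptor. The Flag tag itself is not listed separately in the feature table, but it would lie in the short gap between the leader and the Tlr4 annotation.

The record does not state a specific application. The design suits transient expression of epitope-tagged TLR4 in mammalian cells for antibody-based detection or pull-down of the receptor, and for studies of lipopolysaccharide sensing and downstream NF-κB signalling.
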