Features (pLannotate 1.2.2; 17 found; start..end, strand, type, name):
      4..158     -  CDS            lacZα (fragment): LacZα fragment of β-galactosidase; lacZ fragment
    318..697     +  enhancer       CMV enhancer: human cytomegalovirus immediate early enhancer
    699..898     +  promoter       CMV promoter: human cytomegalovirus (CMV) immediate early promoter
    932..976     +  CDS            preprotrypsin leader: leader sequence from mouse preprotrypsin
   1019..3472    +  CDS            Tlr4: TLR4_MOUSE - Also known as Lps. Experimental evidence at protein level: Swiss-Prot protein existence level 1. Cooperates with LY96 and CD14 to mediate the innate immune response to bacterial lipopolysaccharide (LPS) (PubMed:9851930, PubMed:9989976, PubMed:20133493). Acts via MYD88, TIRAP and TRAF6, leading to NF-kappa-B activation, cytokine secretion and the inflammatory response (PubMed:24380872). Also involved in LPS- independent inflammatory responses triggered by free fatty acids, such as palmitate. In complex with TLR6, promotes sterile inflammation in monocytes/macrophages in response to
   3511..3529    -  misc_feature   MCS (fragment): pUC18/19 multiple cloning site
   3530..4152    +  polyA_signal   hGH poly(A) signal: human growth hormone polyadenylation signal
   4181..4510    +  promoter       SV40 promoter: SV40 enhancer and early promoter
   4549..4567    -  promoter       T7 promoter: promoter for bacteriophage T7 RNA polymerase
   4605..4621    -  protein_bind   lac operator: The lac repressor binds to the lac operator to inhibit transcription in E. coli. This inhibition can be relieved by adding lactose or isopropyl-β-D-thiogalactopyranoside (IPTG). lac repressor encoded by lacI
   4629..4659    -  promoter       lac promoter: promoter for the E. coli lac operon
   4674..4695    -  protein_bind   CAP binding site: CAP binding activates transcription in the presence of cAMP. E. coli catabolite activator protein
   4708..4800    -  CDS            lacI (fragment): lac repressor; lacI; The lac repressor binds to the lac operator to inhibit transcription in E. coli. This inhibition can be relieved by adding lactose or isopropyl-β-D-thiogalactopyranoside (IPTG).
   4983..5571    -  rep_origin     ori: high-copy-number ColE1/pMB1/pBR322/pUC origin of replication
   5742..6602    -  CDS            AmpR: β-lactamase; bla; confers resistance to ampicillin, carbenicillin, and related antibiotics
   6603..6707    -  promoter       AmpR promoter: bla
   6734..7162    +  rep_origin     f1 ori (sequence partly withheld): f1 bacteriophage origin of replication; arrow indicates direction of (+) strand synthesis
>Addgene plasmid #13087 | mTLR4 flag | addgene full sequence | sequence record 147760 | Addgene NGS Result
CCATTCGCCATTCAGGCTGCGCAACTGTTGGGAAGGGCGATCGGTGCGGGCCTCTTCGCTATTACGCCAG
CTGGCGAAAGGGGGATGTGCTGCAAGGCGATTAAGTTGGGTAACGCCAGGGTTTTCCCAGTCACGACGTT
GTAAAACGACGGCCAGTGCCAAGCTGATCTATACATTGAATCAATATTGGCAATTAGCCATATTAGTCAT
TGGTTATATAGCATAAATCAATATTGGCTATTGGCCATTGCATACGTTGTATCTATATCATAATATGTAC
ATTTATATTGGCTCATGTCCAATATGACCGCCATGTTGACATTGATTATTGACTAGTTATTAATAGTAAT
CAATTACGGGGTCATTAGTTCATAGCCCATATATGGAGTTCCGCGTTACATAACTTACGGTAAATGGCCC
GCCTGGCTGACCGCCCAACGACCCCCGCCCATTGACGTCAATAATGACGTATGTTCCCATAGTAACGCCA
ATAGGGACTTTCCATTGACGTCAATGGGTGGAGTATTTACGGTAAACTGCCCACTTGGCAGTACATCAAG
TGTATCATATGCCAAGTCCGCCCCCTATTGACGTCAATGACGGTAAATGGCCCGCCTGGCATTATGCCCA
GTACATGACCTTACGGGACTTTCCTACTTGGCAGTACATCTACGTATTAGTCATCGCTATTACCATGGTG
ATGCGGTTTTGGCAGTACACCAATGGGCGTGGATAGCGGTTTGACTCACGGGGATTTCCAAGTCTCCACC
CCATTGACGTCAATGGGAGTTTGTTTTGGCACCAAAATCAACGGGACTTTCCAAAATGTCGTAATAACCC
CGCCCCGTTGACGCAAATGGGCGGTAGGCGTGTACGGTGGGAGGTCTATATAAGCAGAGCTCGTTTAGTG
AACCGTCAGAATTAATTCACCATGTCTGCACTTCTGATCCTAGCTCTTGTTGGAGCTGCAGTTGCTGACT
ACAAAGACGATGACGACAAGCTTGCGGCCGCGAATTCATCGATCCTGACACCAGGAAGCTTGAATCCCTG
CATAGAGGTAGTTCCTAATATTACCTACCAATGCATGGATCAGAAACTCAGCAAAGTCCCTGATGACATT
CCTTCTTCAACCAAGAACATAGATCTGAGCTTCAACCCCTTGAAGATCTTAAAAAGCTATAGCTTCTCCA
ATTTTTCAGAACTTCAGTGGCTGGATTTATCCAGGTGTGAAATTGAAACAATTGAAGACAAGGCATGGCA
TGGCTTACACCACCTCTCAAACTTGATACTGACAGGAAACCCTATCCAGAGTTTTTCCCCAGGAAGTTTC
TCTGGACTAACAAGTTTAGAGAATCTGGTGGCTGTGGAGACAAAATTGGCCTCTCTAGAAAGCTTCCCTA
TTGGACAGCTTATAACCTTAAAGAAACTCAATGTGGCTCACAATTTTATACATTCCTGTAAGTTACCTGC
ATATTTTTCCAATCTGACGAACCTAGTACATGTGGATCTTTCTTATAACTATATTCAAACTATTACTGTC
AACGACTTACAGTTTCTACGTGAAAATCCACAAGTCAATCTCTCTTTAGACATGTCTTTGAACCCAATTG
ACTTCATTCAAGACCAAGCCTTTCAGGGAATTAAGCTCCATGAACTGACTCTAAGAGGTAATTTTAATAG
CTCAAATATAATGAAAACTTGCCTTCAAAACCTGGCTGGTTTACACGTCCATCGGTTGATCTTGGGAGAA
TTTAAAGATGAAAGGAATCTGGAAATTTTTGAACCCTCTATCATGGAAGGACTATGTGATGTGACCATTG
ATGAGTTCAGGTTAACATATACAAATGATTTTTCAGATGATATTGTTAAGTTCCATTGCTTGGCGAATGT
TTCTGCAATGTCTCTGGCAGGTGTATCTATAAAATATCTAGAAGATGTTCCTAAACATTTCAAATGGCAA
TCCTTATCAATCATTAGATGTCAACTTAAGCAGTTTCCAACTCTGGATCTACCCTTTCTTAAAAGTTTGA
CTTTAACTATGAACAAAGGGTCTATCAGTTTTAAAAAAGTGGCCCTACCAAGTCTCAGCTATCTAGATCT
TAGTAGAAATGCACTGAGCTTTAGTGGTTGCTGTTCTTATTCTGATTTGGGAACAAACAGCCTGAGACAC
TTAGACCTCAGCTTCAATGGTGCCATCATTATGAGTGCCAATTTCATGGGTCTAGAAGAGCTGCAGCACC
TGGATTTTCAGCACTCTACTTTAAAAAGGGTCACAGAATTCTCAGCGTTCTTATCCCTTGAAAAGCTACT
TTACCTTGACATCTCTTATACTAACACCAAAATTGACTTCGATGGTATATTTCTTGGCTTGACCAGTCTC
AACACATTAAAAATGGCTGGCAATTCTTTCAAAGACAACACCCTTTCAAATGTCTTTGCAAACACAACAA
ACTTGACATTCCTGGATCTTTCTAAATGTCAATTGGAACAAATATCTTGGGGGGTATTTGACACCCTCCA
TAGACTTCAATTATTAAATATGAGTCACAACAATCTATTGTTTTTGGATTCATCCCATTATAACCAGCTG
TATTCCCTCAGCACTCTTGATTGCAGTTTCAATCGCATAGAGACATCTAAAGGAATACTGCAACATTTTC
CAAAGAGTCTAGCCTTCTTCAATCTTACTAACAATTCTGTTGCTTGTATATGTGAACATCAGAAATTCCT
GCAGTGGGTCAAGGAACAGAAGCAGTTCTTGGTGAATGTTGAACAAATGACATGTGCAACACCTGTAGAG
ATGAATACCTCCTTAGTGTTGGATTTTAATAATTCTACCTGTTATATGTACAAGACAATCATCAGTGTGT
CAGTGGTCAGTGTGATTGTGGTATCCACTGTAGCATTTCTGATATACCACTTCTATTTTCACCTGATACT
TATTGCTGGCTGTAAAAAGTACAGCAGAGGAGAAAGCATCTATGATGCATTTGTGATCTACTCGAGTCAG
AATGAGGACTGGGTGAGAAATGAGCTGGTAAAGAATTTAGAAGAAGGAGTGCCCCGCTTTCACCTCTGCC
TTCACTACAGAGACTTTATTCCTGGTGTAGCCATTGCTGCCAACATCATCCAGGAAGGCTTCCACAAGAG
CCGGAAGGTTATTGTGGTAGTGTCTAGACACTTTATTCAGAGCCGTTGGTGTATCTTTGAATATGAGATT
GCTCAAACATGGCAGTTTCTGAGCAGCCGCTCTGGCATCATCTTCATTGTCCTTGAGAAGGTTGAGAAGT
CCCTGCTGAGGCAGCAGGTGGAATTGTATCGCCTTCTTAGCAGAAACACCTACCTGGAATGGGAGGACAA
TCCTCTGGGGAGGCACATCTTCTGGAGAAGACTTAAAAATGCCCTATTGGATGGAAAAGCCTCGAATCCT
GAGCAAACAGCAGAGGAAGAACAAGAAACGGCAACTTGGACCTGAGGAGAACAAAACTCTGGGGCCTAAA
CCCAGTCTGTGTCGACTCTAGAGGATCCCGGGTGGCATCCCTGTGACCCCTCCCCAGTGCCTCTCCTGGC
CCTGGAAGTTGCCACTCCAGTGCCCACCAGCCTTGTCCTAATAAAATTAAGTTGCATCATTTTGTCTGAC
TAGGTGTCCTTCTATAATATTATGGGGTGGAGGGGGGTGGTATGGAGCAAGGGGCAAGTTGGGAAGACAA
CCTGTAGGGCCTGCGGGGTCTATTGGGAACCAAGCTGGAGTGCAGTGGCACAATCTTGGCTCACTGCAAT
CTCCGCCTCCTGGGTTCAAGCGATTCTCCTGCCTCAGCCTCCCGAGTTGTTGGGATTCCAGGCATGCATG
ACCAGGCTCAGCTAATTTTTGTTTTTTTGGTAGAGACGGGGTTTCACCATATTGGCCAGGCTGGTCTCCA
ACTCCTAATCTCAGGTGATCTACCCACCTTGGCCTCCCAAATTGCTGGGATTACAGGCGTGAACCACTGC
TCCCTTCCCTGTCCTTCTGATTTTAAAATAACTATACCAGCAGGAGGACGTCCAGACACAGCATAGGCTA
CCTGGCCATGCCCAACCGGTGGGACATTTGAGTTGCTTGCTTGGCACTGTCCTCTCATGCGTTGGGTCCA
CTCAGTAGATGCCTGTTGAATTGGGTACGCGGCCAGCTTGGCTGTGGAATGTGTGTCAGTTAGGGTGTGG
AAAGTCCCCAGGCTCCCCAGCAGGCAGAAGTATGCAAAGCATGCATCTCAATTAGTCAGCAACCAGGTGT
GGAAAGTCCCCAGGCTCCCCAGCAGGCAGAAGTATGCAAAGCATGCATCTCAATTAGTCAGCAACCATAG
TCCCGCCCCTAACTCCGCCCATCCCGCCCCTAACTCCGCCCAGTTCCGCCCATTCTCCGCCCCATGGCTG
ACTAATTTTTTTTATTTATGCAGAGGCCGAGGCCGCCTCGGCCTCTGAGCTATTCCAGAAGTAGTGAGGA
GGCTTTTTTGGAGGCCTAGGCTTTTGCAAAAAGCTCCTCGAGGAACTGAAAAACCAGAAAGTTAATTCCC
TATAGTGAGTCGTATTAAATTCGTAATCATGTCATAGCTGTTTCCTGTGTGAAATTGTTATCCGCTCACA
ATTCCACACAACATACGAGCCGGAAGCATAAAGTGTAAAGCCTGGGGTGCCTAATGAGTGAGCTAACTCA
CATTAATTGCGTTGCGCTCACTGCCCGCTTTCCAGTCGGGAAACCTGTCGTGCCAGCTGCATTAATGAAT
CGGCCAACGCGCGGGGAGAGGCGGTTTGCGTATTGGGCGCTCTTCCGCTTCCTCGCTCACTGACTCGCTG
CGCTCGGTCGTTCGGCTGCGGCGAGCGGTATCAGCTCACTCAAAGGCGGTAATACGGTTATCCACAGAAT
CAGGGGATAACGCAGGAAAGAACATGTGAGCAAAAGGCCAGCAAAAGGCCAGGAACCGTAAAAAGGCCGC
GTTGCTGGCGTTTTTCCATAGGCTCCGCCCCCCTGACGAGCATCACAAAAATCGACGCTCAAGTCAGAGG
TGGCGAAACCCGACAGGACTATAAAGATACCAGGCGTTTCCCCCTGGAAGCTCCCTCGTGCGCTCTCCTG
TTCCGACCCTGCCGCTTACCGGATACCTGTCCGCCTTTCTCCCTTCGGGAAGCGTGGCGCTTTCTCATAG
CTCACGCTGTAGGTATCTCAGTTCGGTGTAGGTCGTTCGCTCCAAGCTGGGCTGTGTGCACGAACCCCCC
GTTCAGCCCGACCGCTGCGCCTTATCCGGTAACTATCGTCTTGAGTCCAACCCGGTAAGACACGACTTAT
CGCCACTGGCAGCAGCCACTGGTAACAGGATTAGCAGAGCGAGGTATGTAGGCGGTGCTACAGAGTTCTT
GAAGTGGTGGCCTAACTACGGCTACACTAGAAGAACAGTATTTGGTATCTGCGCTCTGCTGAAGCCAGTT
ACCTTCGGAAAAAGAGTTGGTAGCTCTTGATCCGGCAAACAAACCACCGCTGGTAGCGGTGGTTTTTTTG
TTTGCAAGCAGCAGATTACGCGCAGAAAAAAAGGATCTCAAGAAGATCCTTTGATCTTTTCTACGGGGTC
TGACGCTCAGTGGAACGAAAACTCACGTTAAGGGATTTTGGTCATGAGATTATCAAAAAGGATCTTCACC
TAGATCCTTTTAAATTAAAAATGAAGTTTTAAATCAATCTAAAGTATATATGAGTAAACTTGGTCTGACA
GTTACCAATGCTTAATCAGTGAGGCACCTATCTCAGCGATCTGTCTATTTCGTTCATCCATAGTTGCCTG
ACTCCCCGTCGTGTAGATAACTACGATACGGGAGGGCTTACCATCTGGCCCCAGTGCTGCAATGATACCG
CGAGACCCACGCTCACCGGCTCCAGATTTATCAGCAATAAACCAGCCAGCCGGAAGGGCCGAGCGCAGAA
GTGGTCCTGCAACTTTATCCGCCTCCATCCAGTCTATTAATTGTTGCCGGGAAGCTAGAGTAAGTAGTTC
GCCAGTTAATAGTTTGCGCAACGTTGTTGCCATTGCTACAGGCATCGTGGTGTCACGCTCGTCGTTTGGT
ATGGCTTCATTCAGCTCCGGTTCCCAACGATCAAGGCGAGTTACATGATCCCCCATGTTGTGCAAAAAAG
CGGTTAGCTCCTTCGGTCCTCCGATCGTTGTCAGAAGTAAGTTGGCCGCAGTGTTATCACTCATGGTTAT
GGCAGCACTGCATAATTCTCTTACTGTCATGCCATCCGTAAGATGCTTTTCTGTGACTGGTGAGTACTCA
ACCAAGTCATTCTGAGAATAGTGTATGCGGCGACCGAGTTGCTCTTGCCCGGCGTCAATACGGGATAATA
CCGCGCCACATAGCAGAACTTTAAAAGTGCTCATCATTGGAAAACGTTCTTCGGGGCGAAAACTCTCAAG
GATCTTACCGCTGTTGAGATCCAGTTCGATGTAACCCACTCGTGCACCCAACTGATCTTCAGCATCTTTT
ACTTTCACCAGCGTTTCTGGGTGAGCAAAAACAGGAAGGCAAAATGCCGCAAAAAAGGGAATAAGGGCGA
CACGGAAATGTTGAATACTCATACTCTTCCTTTTTCAATATTATTGAAGCATTTATCAGGGTTATTGTCT
CATGAGCGGATACATATTTGAATGTATTTAGAAAAATAAACAAATAGGGGTTCCGCGCACATTTCCCCGA
AAAGTGCCACCTG
[124 nt withheld, positions 6734-6857]
C
[91 nt withheld, positions 6859-6949]
A
[49 nt withheld, positions 6951-6999]
CCTTTGACGTTGGAGTCCACGTTCTTT
[37 nt withheld, positions 7027-7063]
ACCCTATCTCGGTCTATTCTTTTGATTTATAAGGGATTTTGCCGATTTCGGCCTATTGGTTAAAAAATGA
GCTGATTTAACAAAAATTTAACGCGAATTTTAACAAAATATTAACGCTTACAATTT
