>Addgene plasmid #13087 | mTLR4 flag | addgene partial sequence | sequence record 19462 | CMV-F 5'-CGCAAATGGGCGGTAGGCGTG-3'
AGCTCGTTTAGTGAACCGTCAGAATTAATTCACCATGTCTGCACTTCTGATCCTAGCTCTTGTTGGAGCT
GCAGTTGCTGACTACAAAGACGATGACGACAAGCTTGCGGCCGCGAATTCATCGATCCTGACACCAGGAA
GCTTGAATCCCTGCATAGAGGTAGTTCCTAATATTACCTACCAATGCATGGATCAGAAACTCAGCAAAGT
CCCTGATGACATTCCTTCTTCAACCAAGAACATAGATCTGAGCTTCAACCCCTTGAAGATCTTAAAAAGC
TATAGCTTCTCCAATTTTTCAGAACTTCAGTGGCTGGATTTATCCAGGTGTGAAATTGAAACAATTGAAG
ACAAGGCATGGCATGGCTTACACCACCTCTCAAACTTGATACTGACAGGAAACCCTATCCAGAGTTTTTC
CCCAGGAAGTTTCTCTGGACTAACAAGTTTAGAGAATCTGGTGGCTGTGGAGACAAAATTGGCCTCTCTA
GAAAGCTTCCCTATTGGACAGCTTATAACCTTAAAGAAACTCAATGTGGCTCACAATTTTATACATTCCT
GTAAGTTACCTGCATATTTTTCCAATCTGACGAACCTAGTACATGTGGATCTTTCTTATAACTATATTCA
AACTATTACTGTCAACGACTTACAGTTTCTACGTGAAAATCCACAAGTCAATCTCTCTTTAGACATGTCT
TTGAACCCAATTGACTTCATTCAAGACCAAGCCTTTCAGGGAATTAAGCTCCATGAACTGACTCTAAGAG
GTAATTTTAATAGCTCAAATATAATGAA
